>Addgene plasmid #223379 | pYPQAT07 | addgene full sequence | sequence record 452337 | Addgene NGS Result
CCATCCGGCCCGGTACAAATCGGCGCGGCGCTGGGTGATGACCTGGTGGAGAAGTTGAAGGCCGCGCAGG
CCGCCCAGCGGCAACGCATCGAGGCAGAAGCACGCCCCGGTGAATCGTGGCAAGCGGCCGCTGATCGAAT
CCGCAAAGAATCCCGGCAACCGCCGGCAGCCGGTGCGCCGTCGATTAGGAAGCCGCCCAAGGGCGACGAG
CAACCAGATTTTTTCGTTCCGATGCTCTATGACGTGGGCACCCGCGATAGTCGCAGCATCATGGACGTGG
CCGTTTTCCGTCTGTCGAAGCGTGACCGACGAGCTGGCGAGGTGATCCGCTACGAGCTTCCAGACGGGCA
CGTAGAGGTTTCCGCAGGGCCGGCCGGCATGGCCAGTGTGTGGGATTACGACCTGGTACTGATGGCGGTT
TCCCATCTAACCGAATCCATGAACCGATACCGGGAAGGGAAGGGAGACAAGCCCGGCCGCGTGTTCCGTC
CACACGTTGCGGACGTACTCAAGTTCTGCCGGCGAGCCGATGGCGGAAAGCAGAAAGACGACCTGGTAGA
AACCTGCATTCGGTTAAACACCACGCACGTTGCCATGCAGCGTACGAAGAAGGCCAAGAACGGCCGCCTG
GTGACGGTATCCGAGGGTGAAGCCTTGATTAGCCGCTACAAGATCGTAAAGAGCGAAACCGGGCGGCCGG
AGTACATCGAGATCGAGCTAGCTGATTGGATGTACCGCGAGATCACAGAAGGCAAGAACCCGGACGTGCT
GACGGTTCACCCCGATTACTTTTTGATCGATCCCGGCATCGGCCGTTTTCTCTACCGCCTGGCACGCCGC
GCCGCAGGCAAGGCAGAAGCCAGATGGTTGTTCAAGACGATCTACGAACGCAGTGGCAGCGCCGGAGAGT
TCAAGAAGTTCTGTTTCACCGTGCGCAAGCTGATCGGGTCAAATGACCTGCCGGAGTACGATTTGAAGGA
GGAGGCGGGGCAGGCTGGCCCGATCCTAGTCATGCGCTACCGCAACCTGATCGAGGGCGAAGCATCCGCC
GGTTCCTAATGTACGGAGCAGATGCTAGGGCAAATTGCCCTAGCAGGGGAAAAAGGTCGAAAAGGTCTGT
TTCCTGTGGATAGCACGTACATTGGGAACCCAAAGCCGTACATTGGGAACCGGAACCCGTACATTGGGAA
CCCAAAGCCGTACATTGGGAACCGGTCACACATGTAAGTGACTGATATAAAAGAGAAAAAAGGCGATTTT
TCCGCCTAAAACTCTTTAAAACTTATTAAAACTCTTAAAACCCGCCTGGCCTGTGCATAACTGTCTGGCC
AGCGCACAGCCGAAGAGCTGCAAAAAGCGCCTACCCTTCGGTCGCTGCGCTCCCTACGCCCCGCCGCTTC
GCGTCGGCCTATCGCGGCCGCTGGCCGCTCAAAAATGGCTGGCCTACGGCCAGGCAATCTACCAGGGCGC
GGACAAGCCGCGCCGTCGCCACTCGACCGCCGGCGCCCACATCAAGGCACCCTGCCTCGCGCGTTTCGGT
GATGACGGTGAAAACCTCTGACACATGCAGCTCCCGGAGACGGTCACAGCTTGTCTGTAAGCGGATGCCG
GGAGCAGACAAGCCCGTCAGGGCGCGTCAGCGGGTGTTGGCGGGTGTCGGGGCGCAGCCATGACCCAGTC
ACGTAGCGATAGCGGAGTGTATACTGGCTTAACTATGCGGCATCAGAGCAGATTGTACTGAGAGTGCACC
ATATGCGGTGTGAAATACCGCACAGATGCGTAAGGAGAAAATACCGCATCAGGCGCTCTTCCGCTTCCTC
GCTCACTGACTCGCTGCGCTCGGTCGTTCGGCTGCGGCGAGCGGTATCAGCTCACTCAAAGGCGGTAATA
CGGTTATCCACAGAATCAGGGGATAACGCAGGAAAGAACATGTGAGCAAAAGGCCAGCAAAAGGCCAGGA
ACCGTAAAAAGGCCGCGTTGCTGGCGTTTTTCCATAGGCTCCGCCCCCCTGACGAGCATCACAAAAATCG
ACGCTCAAGTCAGAGGTGGCGAAACCCGACAGGACTATAAAGATACCAGGCGTTTCCCCCTGGAAGCTCC
CTCGTGCGCTCTCCTGTTCCGACCCTGCCGCTTACCGGATACCTGTCCGCCTTTCTCCCTTCGGGAAGCG
TGGCGCTTTCTCATAGCTCACGCTGTAGGTATCTCAGTTCGGTGTAGGTCGTTCGCTCCAAGCTGGGCTG
TGTGCACGAACCCCCCGTTCAGCCCGACCGCTGCGCCTTATCCGGTAACTATCGTCTTGAGTCCAACCCG
GTAAGACACGACTTATCGCCACTGGCAGCAGCCACTGGTAACAGGATTAGCAGAGCGAGGTATGTAGGCG
GTGCTACAGAGTTCTTGAAGTGGTGGCCTAACTACGGCTACACTAGAAGGACAGTATTTGGTATCTGCGC
TCTGCTGAAGCCAGTTACCTTCGGAAAAAGAGTTGGTAGCTCTTGATCCGGCAAACAAACCACCGCTGGT
AGCGGTGGTTTTTTTGTTTGCAAGCAGCAGATTACGCGCAGAAAAAAAGGATCTCAAGAAGATCCTTTGA
TCTTTTCTACGGGGTCTGACGCTCAGTGGAACGAAAACTCACGTTAAGGGATTTTGGTCATGCATTCTAG
GTACTAAAACAATTCATCCAGTAAAATATAATATTTTATTTTCTCCCAATCAGGCTTGATCCCCAGTAAG
TCAAAAAATAGCTCGACATACTGTTCTTCCCCGATATCCTCCCTGATCGACCGGACGCAGAAGGCAATGT
CATACCACTTGTCCGCCCTGCCGCTTCTCCCAAGATCAATAAAGCCACTTACTTTGCCATCTTTCACAAA
GATGTTGCTGTCTCCCAGGTCGCCGTGGGAAAAGACAAGTTCCTCTTCGGGCTTTTCCGTCTTTAAAAAA
TCATACAGCTCGCGCGGATCTTTAAATGGAGTGTCTTCTTCCCAGTTTTCGCAATCCACATCGGCCAGAT
CGTTATTCAGTAAGTAATCCAATTCGGCTAAGCGGCTGTCTAAGCTATTCGTATAGGGACAATCCGATAT
GTCGATGGAGTGAAAGAGCCTGATGCACTCCGCATACAGCTCGATAATCTTTTCAGGGCTTTGTTCATCT
TCATACTCTTCCGAGCAAAGGACGCCATCGGCCTCACTCATGAGCAGATTGCTCCAGCCATCATGCCGTT
CAAAGTGCAGGACCTTTGGAACAGGCAGCTTTCCTTCCAGCCATAGCATCATGTCCTTTTCCCGTTCCAC
ATCATAGGTGGTCCCTTTATACCGGCTGTCCGTCATTTTTAAATATAGGTTTTCATTTTCTCCCACCAGC
TTATATACCTTAGCAGGAGACATTCCTTCCGTATCTTTTACGCAGCGGTATTTTTCGATCAGTTTTTTCA
ATTCCGGTGATATTCTCATTTTAGCCATTTATTATTTCCTTCCTCTTTTCTACAGTATTTAAAGATACCC
CAAGAAGCTAAGGAAGGTGCGAATAAGCGGGGAAATTCTTCTCGGCTGACTCAGTCATTTCATTTCTTCA
TGTTTGAGCCGATTTTTTCTCCCGTAAATGCCTTGAATCAGCCTATTTAGACCGTTTCTTCGCCATTTAA
GGCGTTATCCCCAGTTTTTA
[978 nt withheld, positions 3661-4638]
GATGAACCCTGTTCTATGGCTCCAGATGACAAACATGATCTCATATCAGGGACTTGTTCGCACCTTCCCT
AATTATAACAAGACGAACTCCAATTCACTGTTCCTTGCATTCTAAAACCTTAAATACCAGAAAACAGCTT
TTTCAAAGTTGTTTTCAAAGTTGGCGTATAACATAGTATCGACGGAGCCGATTTTGAAACCGCGGTGATC
ACAGGCAGCAACGCTCTGTCATCGTTACAATCAACATGCTACCCTCCGCGAGATCATCCGTGTTTCAAAC
CCGGCAGCTTAGTTGCCGTTCTTCCGAATAGCATCGGTAACATGAGCAAAGTCTGCCGCCTTACAACGGC
TCTCCCGCTGACGCCGTCCCGGACTGATGGGCTGCCTGTATCGAGTGGTGATTTTGTGCCGAGCTGCCGG
TCGGGGAGCTGTTGGCTGGCTGGTGGCAGGATATATTGTGGTGTAAACAAATTGACGCTTAGACAACTTA
ATAACACATTGCGGACGTTTTTAATGTACTGAATTAACGCCGAATTAATTCGGGGGATCTGGATTTTAGT
ACTGGATTTTGGTTTTAGGAATTAGAAATTTTATTGATAGAAGTATTTTACAAATACAAATACATACTAA
GGGTTTCTTATATGCTCAACACATGAGCGAAACCCTATAGGAACCCTAATTCCCTTATCTGGGAACTACT
CACACATTATTATGGAGAAACTCGAGCTTGTCGATCGACAGATCCCGGTCGGCATCTACTCTATTTCTTT
GCCCTCGGACGAGTGCTGGGGCGTCGGTTTCCACTATCGGCGAGTACTTCTACACAGCCATCGGTCCAGA
CGGCCGCGCTTCTGCGGGCGATTTGTGTACGCCCGACAGTCCCGGCTCCGGATCGGACGATTGCGTCGCA
TCGACCCTGCGCCCAAGCTGCATCATCGAAATTGCCGTCAACCAAGCTCTGATAGAGTTGGTCAAGACCA
ATGCGGAGCATATACGCCCGGAGTCGTGGCGATCCTGCAAGCTCCGGATGCCTCCGCTCGAAGTAGCGCG
TCTGCTGCTCCATACAAGCCAACCACGGCCTCCAGAAGAAGATGTTGGCGACCTCGTATTGGGAATCCCC
GAACATCGCCTCGCTCCAGTCAATGACCGCTGTTATGCGGCCATTGTCCGTCAGGACATTGTTGGAGCCG
AAATCCGCGTGCACGAGGTGCCGGACTTCGGGGCAGTCCTCGGCCCAAAGCATCAGCTCATCGAGAGCCT
GCGCGACGGACGCACTGACGGTGTCGTCCATCACAGTTTGCCAGTGATACACATGGGGATCAGCAATCGC
GCATATGAAATCACGCCATGTAGTGTATTGACCGATTCCTTGCGGTCCGAATGGGCCGAACCCGCTCGTC
TGGCTAAGATCGGCCGCAGCGATCGCATCCATAGCCTCCGCGACCGGTTGTAGAACAGCGGGCAGTTCGG
TTTCAGGCAGGTCTTGCAACGTGACACCCTGTGAACGGCGGGAGATGCAATAGGTCAGGCTCTCGCTAAA
CTCCCCAATGTCAAGCACTTCCGGAATCGGGAGCGCGGCCGATGCAAAGTGCCGATAAACATAACGATCT
TTGTAGAAACCATCGGCGCAGCTATTTACCCGCAGGACATATCCACGCCCTCCTACATCGAAGCTGAAAG
CACGAGATTCTTCGCCCTCCGAGAGCTGCATCAGGTCGGAGACGCTGTCGAACTTTTCGATCAGAAACTT
CTCGACAGACGTCGCGGTGAGTTCAGGCTTTTTCATATCTCATTGCCCCCCGGATCTGCGAAAGCTCGAG
AGAGATAGATTTGTAGAGAGAGACTGGTGATTTCAGCGTGTCCTCTCCAAATGAAATGAACTTCCTTATA
TAGAGGAAGGGTCTTGCGAAGGATAGTGGGATTGTGCGTCATCCCTTACGTCAGTGGAGATATCACATCA
ATCCACTTGCTTTGAAGACGTGGTTGGAACGTCTTCTTTTTCCACGATGCTCCTCGTGGGTGGGGGTCCA
TCTTTGGGACCACTGTCGGCAGAGGCATCTTGAACGATAGCCTTTCCTTTATCGCAATGATGGCATTTGT
AGGTGCCACCTTCCTTTTCTACTGTCCTTTTGATGAAGTGACAGATAGCTGGGCAATGGAATCCGAGGAG
GTTTCCCGATATTACCCTTTGTTGAAAAGTCTCAATAGCCCTTTGGTCTTCTGAGACTGTATCTTTGATA
TTCTTGGAGTAGACGAGAGTGTCGTGCTCCACCATGTTCACATCAATCCACTTGCTTTGAAGACGTGGTT
GGAACGTCTTCTTTTTCCACGATGCTCCTCGTGGGTGGGGGTCCATCTTTGGGACCACTGTCGGCAGAGG
CATCTTGAACGATAGCCTTTCCTTTATCGCAATGATGGCATTTGTAGGTGCCACCTTCCTTTTCTACTGT
CCTTTTGATGAAGTGACAGATAGCTGGGCAATGGAATCCGAGGAGGTTTCCCGATATTACCCTTTGTTGA
AAAGTCTCAATAGCCCTTTGGTCTTCTGAGACTGTATCTTTGATATTCTTGGAGTAGACGAGAGTGTCGT
GCTCCACCATGTTGGCAAGCTGCTCTAGCCAATACGCAAACCGCCTCTCCCCGCGCGTTGGCCGATTCAT
TAATGCAGCTGGCACGACAGGTTTCCCGACTGGAAAGCGGGCAGTGAGCGCAACGCAATTAATGTGAGTT
AGCTCACTCATTAGGCACCCCAGGCTTTACACTTTATGCTTCCGGCTCGTATGTTGTGTGGAATTGTGAG
CGGATAACAATTTCACACAGGAAACAGCTATGACATGATTACGAATTCCCGATCTAGTAACATAGATGAC
ACCGCGCGCGATAATTTATCCTAGTTTGCGCGCTATATTTTGTTTTCTATCGCGTATTAAATGTATAATT
GCGGGACTCTAATCATAAAAACCCATCTCATAAATAACGTCATGCATTACATGTTAATTATTACATGCTT
AACGTAATTCAACAGAAATTATATGATAATCATCGCAAGACCGGCAACAGGATTCAATCTTAAGAAACTT
TATTGCCAAATGTTTGAACGATCGGGGAAATTCGAGCTCCACCGCGGTGGCGGCCGCTCTAGAACTAGTT
AATTAAGAATTATCGAACCACTTTGTACAAGAAAGCTGGGTCGAATTCGCCCTTACTAGTTCACAATGTT
TTAATTTAGGCTCATTATAGATTCTAGTTCCAAAATTCAAGAATTATCTCTAAATCAGTCATGAAAGACA
TTCACATGGATGTTGGTTTGTTCTAGGTTTTCAATATCTACAATGATCGATATACAAATTTAAGTTTATG
GCAAAAAAAAGAAAAAAGGAAAGGGAAAAAAAAGCACCGACTCGGTGCCACTTTTTCAAGTTGATAACGG
ACTAGCCTTATTTTAACTTGCTATTTCTAGCTCTAAAACAGAGACCACCGGTGGAAAGCGGGCAGTGAGC
GCAACGCAATTAATGTGAGTTAGCTCACTCATTAGGCACCCCAGGCTTTACACTTTATGCTTCCGGCTCG
TATGTTGTGTGGAATTGTGAGCGGATAACAATTTCACACAGGAAACAGCTATGACCATGATTACGCCAAG
CGCGCAATTAACCCTCACTAAAGGGAACAAAAGCTGGAGGACCTCGAGGGGGGGCCCGGTACCCAATTCG
CCCTATAGTGAGTCGTATTACGCGCGCTCACTGGCCGTCGTTTTACAACGTCGTGACTGGGAAAACCCTG
GCGTTACCCAACTTAATCGCCTTGCAGCACATCCCCCTTTCGCCAGCTGGCGTAATAGCGAAGAGGCCCG
CACCGATCGCCCTTCCCAACAGTTGCGCAGCCTGAATGGCGAATGGGACGCGCCCTGTAGCGGCGCCGGT
CTCTGACCAATGGTGCTCCCTCAGTGTTATATATACAACAAGATTTGTTTAGATTTGAGCGATGTGGGAG
AAATTAGGAGCTTATATGAAACGCATACATGGGTACTGGGCATGGGTATTAGTGAATATATGGACGATAG
CCCATTAAATTACATAAAAAGCCCACTTATCTTATTGCTCGATATAAGCTCCGTATATAAACGGAAGTTG
ATCCTAAAAGTTCACTTGTTTCGTCCAACATAGCCAAAACAGATGTTCTTAAACCCAGACGCCATTTGTT
TGATTCAGTTATCCATCACAGGCTGAGCCATAAGAAAAATTTAAAGTAAATAGGATCCTGCGTTATCTAG
AGGGAACGCCATGGGGCAACTTTTGTATACAAAGTTGCGAATTCGCCCTTTCCGGTAAGCTTATCTAGAG
TTCCGGAACAATTGGCAAGTCATAAAATGCATTAAAAAATATTTTCATACTCAACTACAAATCCATGAGT
ATAACTATAATTATAAAGCAATGATTAGAATCTGACAAGGATTCTGGAAAATTACATAAAGGAAAGTTCA
TAAATGTCTAAAACACAAGAGGACATACTTGTATTCAGTAACATTTGCAGCTTTTCTAGGTCTGAAAATA
TATTTGTTGCCTAGTGAATAAGCATAATGGTACAACTACAAGTGTTTTACTCCTCATATTAACTTCGGTC
ATTAGAGGCCACGATTTGACACATTTTTACTCAAAACAAAATGTTTGCATATCTCTTATAATTTCAAATT
CAACACACAACAAATAAGAGAAAAAACAAATAATATTAATTTGAGAATGAACAAAAGGACCATATCATTC
ATTAACTCTTCTCCATCCATTTCCATTTCACAGTTCGATAGCGAAAACCGAATAAAAAACACAGTAAATT
ACAAGCACAACAAATGGTACAAGAAAAACAGTTTTCCCAATGCCATAATACTCAAACTCAGTAGGATTCT
GGTGTGTGCGCAATGAAACTGATGCATTGAACTTGACGAACGTTGTCGAAACCGATGATACGAACGAAAG
CTCTGAGCTCACTTCTTCTTCTTCGCCTGCCCCGCCTTCTTCGTCGCCGCTGGCCGCTTGTCGCCCCCGA
GCTGAGACAGGTCGATGCGCGTCTCGTAGAGGCCGGTAATCGACTGGTGGATGAGGGTCGCGTCCAGGAC
CTCCTTAGTGCTCCTGTACTGCTTCGGATCGATAGTTGTGTCGAAGTACTTGAAAGCCCTAGGGGCGCCG
AGCCTCGTCAGGGTGAAGAGATGAATGATATTCTCAGCCTGCTCCCTGATTGGCTTGTCGCGGTGCTTGT
TGTACGCGGAGAGGACCTTATCCAGATTCGCGTCGGCCAGGATCACGCGCTTGGAGAACTCGGAAATCTG
CTCAATGATCTCGTCGAGGTAATGCTTGTGCTGCTCGACGAACAGCTGCTTCTGCTCGTTGTCCTCGGGG
CTGCCCTTGAGCTTCTCGTAGTGGGAGGCCAGGTAGAGGAAGTTCACATACTTGGACGGCAGAGCCAGCT
CGTTCCCCTTCTGCAGCTGCTTAGCGGAAGCCAGCATCCGCTTCCTGCCGTTCTCCAGCTCGAAGAGTGA
GTACTTGGGGAGCTTAATGATCAGGTCCTTCTTCACCTCCTTGTAGCCCTTCGCCTCCAGGAAATCGATC
GGGTTCTTCTCGAAGCTGGAGCGCTCCATAATCGTGATCCCCAGCAGCTCCTTCACGCTCTTGAGCTTCT
TGGACTTGCCCTTCTCAACCTTCGCCACAACCAGGACCGAGTAGGCCACAGTGGGCCACAGGAACCCGCC
GTACTTCTTCGGATCCCAGTCCTTCTTGCGGGCGATGAGCTTGTCGCTGTTCCGCTTAGGCCTAATTGAC
TCCTTAGAGAACCCGCCAGTCTGGACCTCTGTCTTCTTGACGATATTCACTTGTGGCATGGAGAGAACCT
TCCTGACGGTCGCGAAATCCCTGCCCTTGTCCCACACGATCTCCCCCGTCTCGCCGTTCGTCTCGATGAG
GGGGCGCTTCCGGATCTCGCCATTGGCCAGAGTGATCTCTGTCTTGAAGAAATTCATAATGTTAGAGTAG
AAGAAGTACTTGGCGGTAGCCTTGCCAATCTCCTGCTCCGACTTGGCGATCATCTTCCTCACATCGTAAA
CCTTGTAGTCCCCGTACACGAACTCGCTCTCGAGCTTTGGGTACTTCTTGATCAGAGCTGTGCCGACCAC
CGCGTTCAGGTACGCGTCATGGGCATGGTGGTAATTGTTGATCTCCCGAACCTTGTAGAACTGGAAATCC
TTCCTGAAGTCGGAGACGAGCTTTGACTTCAGGGTGATGACCTTCACCTCGCGGATCAGCTTGTCATTCT
CATCGTACTTAGTGTTCATCCGTGAGTCGAGAATCTGCGCAACGTGCTTAGTGATCTGCCGTGTCTCGAC
CAGCTGCCTCTTGATGAAGCCCGCCTTGTCCAGCTCAGAGAGCCCGCCCCTCTCAGCCTTTGTGAGGTTA
TCGAACTTCCGCTGCGTGATCAGCTTGGCATTCAGGAGCTGGCGCCAGTAGTTCTTCATCTTCTTAACGA
CCTCCTCTGAAGGAACATTATCAGACTTGCCCCGGTTCTTGTCCGACCTGGTGAGGACCTTGTTGTCAAT
GGAGTCATCCTTCAGGAATGACTGTGGAACGATATGATCGACGTCGTAATCGCTGAGCCTGTTAATATCC
AGCTCCTGGTCCACATACATATCGCGGCCATTCTGGAGGTAGTACAGGTAGAGCTTCTCATTCTGCAGCT
GCGTGTTCTCCACCGGGTGCTCCTTGAGGATCTGGGACCCCAGCTCCTTAATGCCCTCCTCGATCCTCTT
CATCCTCTCGCGTGAGTTCTTCTGGCCCTTCTGCGTGGTCTGATTCTCCCGGGCCATCTCAATGACGATG
TTCTCAGGCTTGTGCCTGCCCATGACCTTCACCAGCTCGTCCACAACCTTCACGGTCTGCAGAATCCCCT
TCTTGATAGCTGGCGAGCCAGCGAGGTTCGCGATATGCTCGTGCAGCGAGTCCCCCTGGCCGCTCACCTG
AGCCTTCTGGATATCCTCCTTGAATGTGAGGCTGTCATCGTGAATCAGCTGCATGAAATTGCGGTTCGCG
AAGCCATCGCTCTTCAGGAAGTCGAGGATCGTCTTCCCGGACTGCTTGTCCCGAATGCCGTTGATGAGCT
TCCTGCTCAGCCTCCCCCAGCCGGTGTACCTCCTCCTCTTGAGCTGCTTCATGACCTTGTCATCGAAGAG
ATGGGCGTAAGTCTTCAGGCGCTCCTCGATCATCTCCCGGTCCTCGAACAGAGTGAGTGTCAGCACAATG
TCCTCGAGGATATCCTCATTCTCCTCGTTGTCCAGGAAGTCCTTATCCTTAATGATCTTCAGGAGATCGT
GGTAGGTCCCCAGGGAGGCGTTGAAGCGGTCCTCAACGCCAGAGATCTCGACCGAATCGAAGCACTCAAT
CTTCTTGAAGTAGTCCTCCTTGAGCTGCTTAACCGTGACCTTCCGGTTGGTCTTGAACAGGAGGTCCACG
ATGGCCTTCTTCTGCTCCCCAGACAGGAAAGCCGGCTTCCTCATGCCCTCGGTCACATACTTCACCTTAG
TCAGCTCGTTGTAGACTGTGAAGTACTCGTACAGGAGCGAGTGCTTAGGGAGCACCTTCTCATTTGGCAG
GTTCTTGTCGAAATTCGTCATCCTCTCGATGAACGACTGAGCGCTAGCGCCCTTGTCGACCACCTCCTCG
AAGTTCCACGGCGTGATCGTCTCCTCTGACTTGCGGGTCATCCAAGCGAAGCGGGAGTTGCCCCTAGCGA
GTGGGCCGACGTAGTACGGGATCCTGAAAGTCAGAATCTTCTCGATCTTCTCGCGGTTATCCTTGAGGAA
AGGGTAGAAGTCCTCCTGCCTCCTCAGGATAGCGTGCAGCTCCCCGAGATGAATCTGGTGTGGGATGCTG
CCGTTATCGAATGTCCGCTGCTTCCTCAGGAGGTCCTCGCGATTGAGCTTCACCAGCAGCTCCTCCGTGC
CGTCCATCTTCTCCAGAATCGGCTTGATGAACTTGTAGAACTCCTCCTGAGAGGCCCCGCCGTCAATGTA
CCCAGCGTAGCCGTTCTTCGACTGATCGAAGAAGATCTCCTTGTACTTCTCGGGGAGCTGCTGCCTGACC
AGCGCCTTCAGGAGGGTCAGATCCTGATGGTGCTCGTCGTAGCGCTTGATCATGGAGGCTGAGAGCGGAG
CCTTCGTAATCTCGGTGTTCACCCTGAGAATATCAGACAGGAGGATGGCGTCCGACAGATTCTTGGCAGC
GAGGAACAGGTCCGCGTACTGATCGCCGATCTGGGCCAGGAGGTTATCCAGGTCATCGTCGTATGTGTCC
TTGGAGAGCTGCAGCTTGGCGTCCTCAGCGAGATCGAAATTCGACTTGAAGTTGGGCGTGAGCCCCAGGC
TGAGCGCAATGAGATTCCCGAACAGGCCGTTCTTCTTCTCGCCCGGCAGCTGGGCGATCAGGTTCTCGAG
GCGCCGAGACTTCGAGAGCCTAGCGGACAGGATAGCCTTCGCGTCGACGCCTGACGCATTAATGGGGTTC
TCCTCGAAGAGCTGGTTGTACGTCTGCACGAGCTGGATGAACAGCTTGTCAACATCGCTATTGTCCGGGT
TGAGATCCCCCTCGATCAGGAAATGGCCCCTGAACTTAATCATGTGGGCCAGAGCGAGGTAGATCAGGCG
GAGGTCCGCCTTATCTGTGGAGTCCACGAGCTTCTTCCGCAGATGGTAGATCGTAGGGTACTTCTCGTGG
TAGGCAACCTCGTCGACAATGTTGCCGAAGATTGGATGCCGCTCGTGCTTCTTATCCTCCTCCACGAGGA
ATGACTCCTCCAGCCTGTGGAAGAAAGAATCGTCAACCTTCGCCATCTCGTTGGAGAAAATCTCCTGCAG
GTAGCAGATGCGATTCTTCCTGCGCGTGTACCGCCTGCGGGCGGTGCGCTTGAGCCGCGTCCTCTCAGCC
GTCTCGCCGCTGTCGAACAGGAGAGCGCCAATGAGATTCTTCTTGATGGAATGCCGATCGGTGTTGCCCA
GGACCTTGAACTTCTTTGAGGGCACCTTGTACTCGTCGGTGATCACGGCCCAGCCAACAGAGTTAGTCCC
AATATCGAGGCCGATCGAGTACTTCTTGTCAGCAGCTGGCACCCCGTGGATGCCAACCTTCCTCTTCTTC
TTCGGAGCCATCTTGTCATCATCATCCTTGTAATCAATGTCGTGGTCCTTGTAATCCCCGTCGTGGTCCT
TGTAATCCATGGTGAAGGGCGAATTCGGAGCCTGCTTTTTTGTACAAACTTGTTTGATAGCTTGGCGCGC
CTCGAGGGGGGGCCCGGTACCCTGTTAATCAGAAAAACTCAGATTAATCTACAAATTCGATCGCACAAAC
TAGAAACTAACACCAGATCTAGATAGAAATCACAAATCGAAGAGTAATTATTCGACAAAACTCAAATTAT
TTGAACAAATCGGATGATATCTATGAAACCCTAATCGAGAATTAAGATGATATCTAACGATCAAACCCAG
AAAATCGTCTTCGATCTAAGATTAACAGAATCTAAACCAAAGAACATATACGAAATTGGGATCGAACGAA
AACAAAATCGAAGATTTTGAGAGAATAAGGAACACAGAAATTTACCTTGATCACGGTAGAGAGAATTGAG
AGAAAGTTTTTAAGATTTTGAGAAATTGAAATCTGAATTGTGAAGAAGAAGAGCTCTTTGGGTATTGTTT
TATAGAAGAAGAAGAAGAAAAGACGAGGACGACTAGGTCACGAGAAAGCTAAGGCGGTGAAGCAATAGCT
AATAATAAAATGACACGTGTATTGAGCGTTGTTTACACGCAAAGTTGTTTTTGGCTAATTGCCTTATTTT
TAGGTTGAGGAAAAGTATTTGTGCTTTGAGTTGATAAACACGACTCGTGTGTGCCGGCTGCAACCACTTT
GACGCCGTTTATTACTGACTCGTCGAAAGCTTGGCACTGGCCGTCGTTTTACAACGTCGTGACTGGGAAA
ACCCTGGCGTTACCCAACTTAATCGCCTTGCAGCACATCCCCCTTTCGCCAGCTGGCGTAATAGCGAAGA
GGCCCGCACCGATCGCCCTTCCCAACAGTTGCGCAGCCTGAATGGCGAATGCTAGAGCAGCTTGAGCTTG
GATCAGATTGTCGTTTCCCGCCTTCAGTTTAAACTATCAGTGTTTGACAGGATATATTGGCGGGTAAACC
TAAGAGAAAAGAGCGTTTATTAGAATAATCGGATATTTAAAAGGGCGTGAAAAGGTTTATCCGTTCGTCC
ATTTGTATGTGCATGCCAACCACAGGGTTCCCCTCGGGATCAAAGTACTTTGATCCAACCCCTCCGCTGC
TATAGTGCAGTCGGCTTCTGACGTTCAGTGCAGCCGTCTTCTGAAAACGACATGTCGCACAAGTCCTAAG
TTACGCGACAGGCTGCCGCCCTGCCCTTTTCCTGGCGTTTTCTTGTCGCGTGTTTTAGTCGCATAAAGTA
GAATACTTGCGACTAGAACCGGAGACATTACGCCATGAACAAGAGCGCCGCCGCTGGCCTGCTGGGCTAT
GCCCGCGTCAGCACCGACGACCAGGACTTGACCAACCAACGGGCCGAACTGCACGCGGCCGGCTGCACCA
AGCTGTTTTCCGAGAAGATCACCGGCACCAGGCGCGACCGCCCGGAGCTGGCCAGGATGCTTGACCACCT
ACGCCCTGGCGACGTTGTGACAGTGACCAGGCTAGACCGCCTGGCCCGCAGCACCCGCGACCTACTGGAC
ATTGCCGAGCGCATCCAGGAGGCCGGCGCGGGCCTGCGTAGCCTGGCAGAGCCGTGGGCCGACACCACCA
CGCCGGCCGGCCGCATGGTGTTGACCGTGTTCGCCGGCATTGCCGAGTTCGAGCGTTCCCTAATCATCGA
CCGCACCCGGAGCGGGCGCGAGGCCGCCAAGGCCCGAGGCGTGAAGTTTGGCCCCCGCCCTACCCTCACC
CCGGCACAGATCGCGCACGCCCGCGAGCTGATCGACCAGGAAGGCCGCACCGTGAAAGAGGCGGCTGCAC
TGCTTGGCGTGCATCGCTCGACCCTGTACCGCGCACTTGAGCGCAGCGAGGAAGTGACGCCCACCGAGGC
CAGGCGGCGCGGTGCCTTCCGTGAGGACGCATTGACCGAGGCCGACGCCCTGGCGGCCGCCGAGAATGAA
CGCCAAGAGGAACAAGCATGAAACCGCACCAGGACGGCCAGGACGAACCGTTTTTCATTACCGAAGAGAT
CGAGGCGGAGATGATCGCGGCCGGGTACGTGTTCGAGCCGCCCGCGCACGTCTCAACCGTGCGGCTGCAT
GAAATCCTGGCCGGTTTGTCTGATGCCAAGCTGGCGGCCTGGCCGGCCAGCTTGGCCGCTGAAGAAACCG
AGCGCCGCCGTCTAAAAAGGTGATGTGTATTTGAGTAAAACAGCTTGCGTCATGCGGTCGCTGCGTATAT
GATGCGATGAGTAAATAAACAAATACGCAAGGGGAACGCATGAAGGTTATCGCTGTACTTAACCAGAAAG
GCGGGTCAGGCAAGACGACCATCGCAACCCATCTAGCCCGCGCCCTGCAACTCGCCGGGGCCGATGTTCT
GTTAGTCGATTCCGATCCCCAGGGCAGTGCCCGCGATTGGGCGGCCGTGCGGGAAGATCAACCGCTAACC
GTTGTCGGCATCGACCGCCCGACGATTGACCGCGACGTGAAGGCCATCGGCCGGCGCGACTTCGTAGTGA
TCGACGGAGCGCCCCAGGCGGCGGACTTGGCTGTGTCCGCGATCAAGGCAGCCGACTTCGTGCTGATTCC
GGTGCAGCCAAGCCCTTACGACATATGGGCCACCGCCGACCTGGTGGAGCTGGTTAAGCAGCGCATTGAG
GTCACGGATGGAAGGCTACAAGCGGCCTTTGTCGTGTCGCGGGCGATCAAAGGCACGCGCATCGGCGGTG
AGGTTGCCGAGGCGCTGGCCGGGTACGAGCTGCCCATTCTTGAGTCCCGTATCACGCAGCGCGTGAGCTA
CCCAGGCACTGCCGCCGCCGGCACAACCGTTCTTGAATCAGAACCCGAGGGCGACGCTGCCCGCGAGGTC
CAGGCGCTGGCCGCTGAAATTAAATCAAAACTCATTTGAGTTAATGAGGTAAAGAGAAAATGAGCAAAAG
CACAAACACGCTAAGTGCCGGCCGTCCGAGCGCACGCAGCAGCAAGGCTGCAACGTTGGCCAGCCTGGCA
GACACGCCAGCCATGAAGCGGGTCAACTTTCAGTTGCCGGCGGAGGATCACACCAAGCTGAAGATGTACG
CGGTACGCCAAGGCAAGACCATTACCGAGCTGCTATCTGAATACATCGCGCAGCTACCAGAGTAAATGAG
CAAATGAATAAATGAGTAGATGAATTTTAGCGGCTAAAGGAGGCGGCATGGAAAATCAAGAACAACCAGG
CACCGACGCCGTGGAATGCCCCATGTGTGGAGGAACGGGCGGTTGGCCAGGCGTAAGCGGCTGGGTTGCC
TGCCGGCCCTGCAATGGCACTGGAACCCCCAAGCCCGAGGAATCGGCGTGAGCGGTCGCAAA
Features (pLannotate 1.2.2; 38 found; start..end, strand, type, name):
   1125..1319    +  rep_origin     pVS1 oriV: origin of replication for the Pseudomonas plasmid pVS1 (Heeb et al., 2000)
   1522..1561    +  CDS            rop (fragment): Rop protein, which maintains plasmids at low copy number; rop
   1663..1803    +  misc_feature   bom: basis of mobility region from pBR322
   1989..2577    -  rep_origin     ori: high-copy-number ColE1/pMB1/pBR322/pUC origin of replication
   2664..3458    -  CDS            KanR: aminoglycoside phosphotransferase; aphA-3; confers resistance to kanamycin
   3661..4638    -  CDS            insH10 (sequence withheld): INH10_ECOLI - Protein inferred from homology: Swiss-Prot protein existence level 3. Involved in the transposition of the insertion sequence IS5. From Escherichia coli (strain K12).
   4637..4750    +  CDS            yghO (fragment) (sequence partly withheld): YGHO_ECOLI - Experimental evidence at transcript level: Swiss-Prot protein existence level 2. From Escherichia coli (strain K12).
   5082..5106    +  misc_feature   LB T-DNA repeat: left border repeat from nopaline C58 T-DNA
   5184..5358    -  polyA_signal   CaMV poly(A) signal: cauliflower mosaic virus polyadenylation signal
   5399..6424    -  CDS            HygR: hygromycin B phosphotransferase confers resistance to hygromycin
   6491..7167    -  promoter       CaMV 35S promoter (enhanced): cauliflower mosaic virus 35S promoter with a duplicated enhancer region
   7257..7345    +  CDS            lacI (fragment): lac repressor; lacI; The lac repressor binds to the lac operator to inhibit transcription in E. coli. This inhibition can be relieved by adding lactose or isopropyl-β-D-thiogalactopyranoside (IPTG).
   7358..7379    +  protein_bind   CAP binding site: CAP binding activates transcription in the presence of cAMP. E. coli catabolite activator protein
   7394..7424    +  promoter       lac promoter: promoter for the E. coli lac operon
   7428..7450    +  protein_bind   lac operator (fragment): The lac repressor binds to the lac operator to inhibit transcription in E. coli. This inhibition can be relieved by adding lactose or isopropyl-β-D-thiogalactopyranoside (IPTG). lac repressor encoded by lacI
   7489..7741    -  terminator     NOS terminator: nopaline synthase terminator and poly(A) signal
   7752..7787    +  misc_feature   MCS (fragment): pBluescript multiple cloning site
   7805..7829    +  protein_bind   attB2: mutant version of attB; recombination site for the Gateway® BP reaction BP Clonase™
   8032..8107    -  misc_RNA       gRNA scaffold: guide RNA scaffold for the Streptococcus pyogenes CRISPR/Cas9 system
   8149..8170    +  protein_bind   CAP binding site: CAP binding activates transcription in the presence of cAMP. E. coli catabolite activator protein
   8185..8215    +  promoter       lac promoter: promoter for the E. coli lac operon
   8219..8241    +  protein_bind   lac operator (fragment): The lac repressor binds to the lac operator to inhibit transcription in E. coli. This inhibition can be relieved by adding lactose or isopropyl-β-D-thiogalactopyranoside (IPTG). lac repressor encoded by lacI
   8284..8302    +  promoter       T3 promoter: promoter for bacteriophage T3 RNA polymerase
   8318..8341    +  misc_feature   MCS (fragment): pBluescript multiple cloning site
   8350..8368    -  promoter       T7 promoter: promoter for bacteriophage T7 RNA polymerase
   8376..8531    +  CDS            lacZα (fragment): LacZα fragment of β-galactosidase; lacZ fragment
   8536..8554    +  rep_origin     f1 ori (fragment): f1 bacteriophage origin of replication; arrow indicates direction of (+) strand synthesis
   8925..8945    -  protein_bind   attB5: mutant version of attB; core recombination site for the Gateway® BP reaction BP Clonase™
   8987..9610    -  terminator     E9 terminator: terminator and polyadenylation signal from the pea rbcS-E9 gene
   9668..13768   -  CDS            cas9: CAS9_STRP1 - Also known as csn1 From Streptococcus pyogenes serotype M1.
  13824..13843   -  CDS            2xFLAG (fragment): two tandem FLAG® epitope tags
  13907..13931   -  protein_bind   attB1: mutant version of attB; recombination site for the Gateway® BP reaction BP Clonase™
  13948..13969   +  misc_feature   MCS (fragment): pBluescript multiple cloning site
  14613..14767   +  CDS            lacZα (fragment): LacZα fragment of β-galactosidase; lacZ fragment
  14833..14857   +  misc_feature   RB T-DNA repeat: right border repeat from nopaline C58 T-DNA
  15197..15598   +  CDS            Y4CG_SINFN (fragment): Protein inferred from homology: Swiss-Prot protein existence level 3. From Sinorhizobium fredii (strain NBRC 101917 / NGR234).
  16158..16787   +  CDS            pVS1 StaA: stability protein from the Pseudomonas plasmid pVS1 (Heeb et al., 2000)
  17216..1059    +  CDS            pVS1 RepA (across the origin): replication protein from the Pseudomonas plasmid pVS1 (Heeb et al., 2000)
