[The description below was written by a language model from this plasmid's Addgene catalogue record and pLannotate feature annotations shown in this document.]
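Description:
pYPQAT07 is a binary T-DNA vector of about 17.2 kb for Agrobacterium-mediated CRISPR mutagenesis in dicot plants, recorded as derived from pYPQ166-SpRY. Its backbone carries a high-copy ColE1/pMB1-type origin with a bom site for propagation in E. coli, together with the pVS1 oriV, RepA and StaA functions that support replication and stable maintenance in Agrobacterium. Bacterial selection is by kanamycin (aphA-3). The annotation also detects an IS5 transposase gene (insH) and a flanking E. coli gene fragment between KanR and the left border. This suggests an insertion sequence in the backbone of the sequenced clone, although the record does not comment on it.

Between the nopaline-type left and right borders lie three functional units. Next to the left border, an enhanced CaMV 35S promoter drives hygromycin phosphotransferase with a CaMV poly(A) signal, giving hygromycin selection of transformed plant tissue. The nuclease unit encodes SpRY, an engineered Streptococcus pyogenes Cas9 variant with relaxed PAM requirements (here described as preferring NG or NA). It is tagged with an NLS and 3xFLAG and terminated by the pea rbcS-E9 terminator. According to the catalogue it is driven by the Arabidopsis UBQ10 promoter, which the automated feature table does not annotate. The sgRNA unit pairs the S. pyogenes gRNA scaffold with the AtU3 promoter, which is also stated in the catalogue but not annotated. A lac promoter/lacZα fragment sits just upstream of the scaffold, and may be a replaceable marker at the guide cloning position, though the record does not say so. The attB1, attB5 and attB2 sites show that the units were assembled by multisite Gateway recombination. The plasmid is part of an all-in-one CRISPR toolbox intended for large-scale plant screens.
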