Addgene plasmid #223379: pYPQAT07
Purpose: T-DNA vector for SpRY mediated mutagenesis for dicot plants; NG or NA PAM preference; SpRY was driven by AtUBQ10 and the sgRNA was driven by AtU3 promoter; Hygromycin for plants selection.
Depositing lab: Yiping Qi. Depositing organization: University of Maryland, College Park. Publication: A comprehensive all-in-one CRISPR toolbox for large-scale screens in plants. Cheng Y, Li G, Qi A, Mandlik R, Pan C, Wang D, Ge S, Qi Y. Plant Cell. 2025 Apr 9:koaf081. doi: 10.1093/plcell/koaf081. PubMed 40202185.
Backbone
  Vector backbone: pYPQ166-SpRY
  Vector type: Plant Expression, CRISPR
  Selectable markers: Hygromycin
Growth in bacteria
  Bacterial resistance: Kanamycin, 50 μg/mL
  Growth temperature: 37°C
  Growth strain: DH5alpha
  Copy number: High Copy
Gene/Insert
  Gene/Insert name: AtUBQ10-SpRY-AtU3-gRNA scaffold
  Tag / fusion protein: NLS; 3x FLAG
Terms and licenses: Academic/Nonprofit Terms; Industry Terms: Not Available to Industry
How to cite: pYPQAT07 was a gift from Yiping Qi (Addgene plasmid # 223379 ; http://n2t.net/addgene:223379 ; RRID:Addgene_223379)
